>Addgene plasmid #39164 | PTPRR | depositor partial sequence | sequence record 49215 | PTPRR sequence 846 bps
AGCCGAATTCTCACAAGGTCTCAGCTGAGGGACGTCGTGGCAAGTTCACATTTACTCCAAAGTGAATTCA
TGGAAATACCGATGAACTTTGTGGATCCCAAAGAAATTGATATTCCGCGTCATGGAACTAAAAATCGCTA
TAAGACCATTTTACCAAATCCCCTCAGCAGAGTGTGTTTAAGACCAAAAAATGTAACCGATTCATTGAGC
ACCTACATTAATGCTAATTATATTAGGGGCTACAGTGGCAAGGAGAAAGCCTTCATTGCCACGCAGGGCC
CCATGATCAACACCGTGGATGATTTCTGGCAGATGGTTTGGCAGGAAGACAGCCCTGTGATTGTTATGAT
CACAAAACTCAAAGAAAAAAATGAGAAATGTGTGCTATACTGGCCGGAAAAGAGAGGGATATATGGAAAA
GTTGAGGTTCTGGTTATCAGTGTAAATGAATGTGATAACTACACCATTCGAAACCTTGTCTTAAAGCAAG
GAAGCCACACCCAACATGTGAAGCATTACTGGTACACCTCATGGCCTGATCACAAGACTCCAGACAGTGC
CCAGCCCCTCCTACAGCTCATGCTGGATGTAGAAGAAGACAGACTTGCTTCCCAGGGCCGAGGGCCTGTG
GTTGTCCACTGCAGTGCAGGAATAGGTAGAACAGGGTGTTTTATTGCTACATCCATTGGCTGTCAACAGC
TGAAAGAAGAAGGAGTTGTGGATGCACTAAGCATTGTCTGCCAGCTTCGTATGGATAGAGGTGGAATGGT
CCAAACCAGTGAGCAGTATGAATTTGTGCACCATGCTCTGTGCCTGTATGAGAGCAGACTTTCAGCAGAG
ACTTGA
