>Addgene plasmid #39164 | PTPRR | addgene partial sequence | sequence record 52565 | pGEX-3 5'-CCGGGAGCTGCATGTGTCAGAGG-3'
AGGCAGATCGTCAGTCAGTCACGATGGCGGCCGCTCGAGTCGACCCTCAAGTCTCTGCTGAAAGTCTGCT
CTCATACAGGCACAGAGCATGGTGCACAAATTCATACTGCTCACTGGTTTGCACCATTCCACCTCTATCC
ATACGAAGCTGGCAGACAATGCTTAGTGCATCCACAACTCCTTCTTCTTTCAGCTGTTGACAGCCAATGG
ATGTAGCAATAAAACACCCTGTTCTACCTATTCCTGCACTGCAGTGGACAACCACAGGCCCTCGGCCCTG
GGAAGCAAGTCTGTCTTCTTCTACATCCAGCATGA
