>Addgene plasmid #39164 | PTPRR | addgene partial sequence | sequence record 52567 | pGEX-5 5'-GGGCTGGCAAGCCACGTTTGGTG-3'
AATCGGATCTGGAAGTTCTGTTCCAGGGGCCCCTGGGATCCCCAGGAATTCCCAGCCGAATTCTCACAAG
GTCTCAGCTGAGGGACGTCGTGGCAAGTTCACATTTACTCCAAAGTGAATTCATGGAAATACCAATGAAC
TTTGTGGATCCCAAAGAAATTGATATTCCGCGTCATGGAACTAAAAATCGCTATAAGACCATTTTACCAA
ATCCCCTCAGCAGAGTGTGTTTAAGACCAAAAAATGTAACCGATTCATTGAGCACCTACATTAATGCTAA
TTATATTAGGGGCTACAGTGGCAAGGAGAAAGCCTTCATTGCCACGCAGGGCCCCATGATCAACACCGTG
GATGATTTCTGGCAGATGGTTTGGCAGGAAGACAGCCCTGTGATTGTTATGATCACAAAACTCAAAGAAA
AAAATGAGAAATGTGTGCTATACTGGCCGGAAAAGAGAGGGATATATGGAAAAGTTGAGGTTCTGGTTAT
CAGTGTAAATGAATGTGATAACTACACCATTCGAAACCTTGTCTTAAAGCAAGGAAGCCACACCCAACAT
GTGAAGCATTACTGGTACACCTCATGGCCTGATCACAAGACTCCAGACAGTGCCCAGCCCCTCCTACAGC
TCATGCTGGATGTAGAAGAAGACAGACTTGCTTCCCAGGGCCGAGGGCCTGTGGTTGTCCACTGCAGTGC
AGGAATAGGTAGAACAGGGTGTTTTATTGCTACATCCATTGGCTGTCAACAGCTGAAAGAAGAAGGAGTT
GTGGATGCACTAAGCATTGTCTGCCAGCTTCGTATGGATAGAGGTGGAATGGTGCAAACCAGTGAGCAGT
ATGAATT
