[The description below was written by a language model from this plasmid's Addgene catalogue record.]
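Description:
PTPRR is a bacterial expression plasmid built on the pGEX-6P-2 backbone and carrying a fragment of human PTPRR (protein tyrosine phosphatase, receptor type R, isoform 1; also known as PTP-SL, PCPTP1, EC-PTP and PTPBR7). It is maintained in E. coli under ampicillin selection and is recorded as low copy. No feature table accompanies the record, so the origin of replication, promoter and other backbone elements are not itemised. pGEX-series vectors generally drive GST fusions from an IPTG-inducible tac promoter and carry a lacI repressor gene, but that is general knowledge about the vector family, not something stated here.

The insert is 846 bp, introduced by restriction enzyme cloning. The record warns that it may not be the full open reading frame. This fits a construct designed for structural work, where a defined domain rather than the whole receptor-type protein is expressed. The exact residue boundaries and the domain encoded are not given, although the entry links the construct to a deposited crystal structure. The fragment is fused at its N terminus to glutathione S-transferase followed by a PreScission protease recognition site. The GST moiety allows affinity capture of the fusion on glutathione resin, and cleavage at the PreScission site then releases the PTPRR fragment from the tag.

The stated purpose is bacterial production of recombinant protein for structure determination. The purified fragment could plausibly also serve biochemical studies of this phosphatase, but the record does not describe such uses.
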