Addgene plasmid #39164: PTPRR
Purpose: Bacterial expression for structure determination; may not be full ORF
Depositing lab: Nicola Burgess-Brown. Depositing organization: University of Oxford.
Backbone
  Vector backbone: pGEX-6P-2
  Backbone manufacturer: SGC
  Vector type: Bacterial Expression
Growth in bacteria
  Bacterial resistance: Ampicillin, 100 μg/mL
  Growth temperature: 37°C
  Growth strain: Mach1
  Copy number: Low Copy
Gene/Insert
  Gene/Insert name: PTPRR (alt names: protein tyrosine phosphatase, receptor type, R [isoform 1]; PDB:2A8B)
  Species: H. sapiens (human)
  Insert size (bp): 846
  Entrez Gene: PTPRR (a.k.a. EC-PTP, PCPTP1, PTP-SL, PTPBR7, PTPRQ)
  Tag / fusion protein: GST-PreScission (N terminal on insert)
  Cloning method: Restriction Enzyme
  Sequencing primers: 5′ pGEX5'; 3′ pGEX3'
Terms and licenses: Academic/Nonprofit Terms; Industry Terms: Not Available to Industry
How to cite: PTPRR was a gift from Nicola Burgess-Brown (Addgene plasmid # 39164 ; http://n2t.net/addgene:39164 ; RRID:Addgene_39164)
